Addgene plasmid #122296: pBABE-RSLID1(WT)
Purpose: expresses RSL1D1 protein in mammalian cells (puro resistance)
Depositing lab: Gerardo Ferbeyre. Depositing organization: University of Montreal. Publication: Senescence-associated ribosome biogenesis defects contributes to cell cycle arrest through the Rb pathway. Lessard F, Igelmann S, Trahan C, Huot G, Saint-Germain E, Mignacca L, Del Toro N, Lopes-Paciencia S, Le Calve B, Montero M, Deschenes-Simard X, Bury M, Moiseeva O, Rowell MC, Zorca CE, Zenklusen D, Brakier-Gingras L, Bourdeau V, Oeffinger M, Ferbeyre G. Nat Cell Biol. 2018 Jul;20(7):789-799. doi: 10.1038/s41556-018-0127-y. Epub 2018 Jun 25. PubMed 29941930.
Backbone
  Vector backbone: pBABE-puro
  Backbone size w/o insert (bp): 5170
  Total vector size (bp): 6630
  Vector type: Mammalian Expression, Retroviral
  Selectable markers: Puromycin
Growth in bacteria
  Bacterial resistance: Ampicillin, 100 μg/mL
  Growth temperature: 37°C
  Growth strain: NEB Stable
  Copy number: High Copy
Gene/Insert
  Gene/Insert name: RSL1D1
  Species: H. sapiens (human)
  GenBank ID: NM_015659
  Entrez Gene: RSL1D1 (a.k.a. CSIG, L12, PBK1, UTP30)
  Promoter: vector's LTR
  Cloning method: Restriction Enzyme; 5′ cloning site BamHI (not destroyed); 3′ cloning site EcoRI (not destroyed)
  Sequencing primers: 5′ cccttgaacctcctcgttcgacc (Forward sequencing primer); 3′ ggactttccacacctggttgct (Reverse sequencing primer)
Terms and licenses: Academic/Nonprofit Terms; Industry Terms: Not Available to Industry
How to cite: pBABE-RSLID1(WT) was a gift from Gerardo Ferbeyre (Addgene plasmid # 122296 ; http://n2t.net/addgene:122296 ; RRID:Addgene_122296)
