[The description below was written by a language model from this plasmid's Addgene catalogue record and pLannotate feature annotations shown in this document.]
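Description:
pBABE-RSLID1(WT) is a Moloney murine leukemia virus-based retroviral expression plasmid built on the pBABE-puro backbone, carrying the wild-type human RSL1D1 coding sequence (also known as CSIG, L12, PBK1 or UTP30). The insert was placed between the BamHI and EcoRI sites of the vector, both of which were retained. In bacteria the plasmid is maintained at high copy from a ColE1/pUC-type origin and selected through the β-lactamase (AmpR) gene driven by its own promoter. The catalogue lists a total size of about 6.6 kb, slightly larger than the 6,544-nt sequenced record from which the feature table was generated.

The proviral region begins with a 5′ MMLV LTR, followed by a packaging signal (annotated as an MESV Ψ fragment) and a truncated gag segment lacking its start codon, which extends the packaging region and improves encapsidation of the genomic RNA without producing Gag protein. RSL1D1 lies immediately downstream and is transcribed from the LTR, as the record states. It carries no annotated epitope tag or reporter. An internal SV40 enhancer/early promoter then drives puromycin N-acetyltransferase, allowing selection of transduced or transfected mammalian cells with puromycin, and the cassette ends in the 3′ LTR. A short stretch there is labelled as a self-inactivating ΔU3 fragment, but it abuts a full-length LTR annotation, consistent with LTR-driven expression after integration.

Because the viral gag, pol and env functions are absent, the plasmid must be supplied to a packaging cell line to generate replication-defective retrovirus. It is intended for stable expression of RSL1D1 in mammalian cells, and the associated publication concerns ribosome biogenesis defects and cell cycle arrest in senescence.
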