Features (pLannotate 1.2.2; 12 found; start..end, strand, type, name):
      1..417     +  CDS            gag (truncated): truncated Moloney murine leukemia virus (MMLV) gag gene lacking the start codon
    431..1900    +  CDS            RSL1D1 (sequence partly withheld): RL1D1_HUMAN - Also known as CATX11, CSIG From Homo sapiens (Human).
   1938..2267    +  promoter       SV40 promoter: SV40 enhancer and early promoter
   2277..2876    +  CDS            PuroR: puromycin N-acetyltransferase; pac from Streptomyces alboniger; confers resistance to puromycin
   2975..3096    +  LTR            3' LTR (ΔU3) (fragment): self-inactivating 3' long terminal repeat (LTR) from Moloney murine leukemia virus
   3097..3566    +  LTR            LTR: long terminal repeat from Moloney murine leukemia virus
   3632..3684    -  CDS            lacI (fragment): lac repressor; lacI; The lac repressor binds to the lac operator to inhibit transcription in E. coli. This inhibition can be relieved by adding lactose or isopropyl-β-D-thiogalactopyranoside (IPTG).
   3867..4455    -  rep_origin     ori: high-copy-number ColE1/pMB1/pBR322/pUC origin of replication
   4615..5475    -  CDS            AmpR: β-lactamase; bla; confers resistance to ampicillin, carbenicillin, and related antibiotics
   5476..5580    -  promoter       AmpR promoter: bla
   5611..6080    +  LTR            LTR: long terminal repeat from Moloney murine leukemia virus
   6204..6478    +  misc_feature   MESV Ψ (fragment): packaging signal of murine embryonic stem cell virus
>Addgene plasmid #122296 | pBABE-RSLID1(WT) | addgene full sequence | sequence record 238488 | Addgene NGS Result
GGCCAGACTGTTACCACTCCCTTAAGTTTGACCTTAGGTCACTGGAAAGATGTCGAGCGGATCGCTCACA
ACCAGTCGGTAGATGTCAAGAAGAGACGTTGGGTTACCTTCTGCTCTGCAGAATGGCCAACCTTTAACGT
CGGATGGCCGCGAGACGGCACCTTTAACCGAGACCTCATCACCCAGGTTAAGATCAAGGTCTTTTCACCT
GGCCCGCATGGACACCCAGACCAGGTCCCCTACATCGTGACCTGGGAAGCCTTGGCTTTTGACCCCCCTC
CCTGGGTCAAGCCCTTTGTACACCCTAAGCCTCCGCCTCCTCTTCCTCCATCCGCCCCGTCTCTCCCCCT
TGAACCTCCTCGTTCGACCCCGCCTCGATCCTCCCTTTATCCAGCCCTCACTCCTTCTCTAGGCGCCGGC
CGGATCCACCATGGAGGATTCGGCCTCGGCCTCGCTGTCTTCTGCAGCCGCTACTGGAACCTCCACCTCG
ACTCCAGCGGCCCCGACAGCACGGAAG
[717 nt withheld, positions 518-1234]
AGCAATTGGGATGAAGCCACCAAAAGATCTTTGCTTAATAAGAAGAAAAAAGAGGCAAGGAGAAAACGAA
GAGAAAGAAATTTTGAAAAACAAAAGGAGAGGAAGAAGAAGAGGCAGCAGGCTAGGAAGACTGCATCAGT
TCTTAGTAAAGATGATGTGGCACCTGAAAGTGGTGATACTACAGTGAAGAAACCTGAATCAAAGAAGGAA
CAGACCCCAGAGCATGGGAAGAAAAAACGTGGCAGAGGAAAAGCCCAAGTTAAAGCAACAAATGAATCCG
AAGACGAAATCCCACAGCTGGTACCAATAGGAAAGAAGACTCCAGCTAATGAAAAAGTAGAGATTCAAAA
ACATGCCACAGGAAAGAAGTCTCCAGCAAAGAGTCCTAATCCCAGCACACCTCGTGGGAAGAAAAGAAAG
GCTTTGCCAGCATCTGAGACCCCAAAAGCTGCAGAGTCTGAGACCCCAGGGAAAAGCCCAGAGAAGAAGC
CAAAAATCAAAGAAGAGGCAGTGAAGGAAAAAAGTCCTTCGCTGGGGAAAAAAGATGCGAGACAGACTCC
AAAAAAGCCAGAGGCCAAGTTTTTCACCACTCCTAGTAAATCTGTGAGAAAAGCTTCCCACACCCCCAAA
AAATGGCCCAAAAAACCCAAAGTACCCCAGTCGACCTAAGAATTCGCCAGCACAGTGGTCGACCCTGTGG
AATGTGTGTCAGTTAGGGTGTGGAAAGTCCCCAGGCTCCCCAGCAGGCAGAAGTATGCAAAGCATGCATC
TCAATTAGTCAGCAACCAGGTGTGGAAAGTCCCCAGGCTCCCCAGCAGGCAGAAGTATGCAAAGCATGCA
TCTCAATTAGTCAGCAACCATAGTCCCGCCCCTAACTCCGCCCATCCCGCCCCTAACTCCGCCCAGTTCC
GCCCATTCTCCGCCCCATGGCTGACTAATTTTTTTTATTTATGCAGAGGCCGAGGCCGCCTCGGCCTCTG
AGCTATTCCAGAAGTAGTGAGGAGGCTTTTTTGGAGGCCTAGGCTTTTGCAAAAAGCTTACCATGACCGA
GTACAAGCCCACGGTGCGCCTCGCCACCCGCGACGACGTCCCCAGGGCCGTACGCACCCTCGCCGCCGCG
TTCGCCGACTACCCCGCCACGCGCCACACCGTCGATCCGGACCGCCACATCGAGCGGGTCACCGAGCTGC
AAGAACTCTTCCTCACGCGCGTCGGGCTCGACATCGGCAAGGTGTGGGTCGCGGACGACGGCGCCGCGGT
GGCGGTCTGGACCACGCCGGAGAGCGTCGAAGCGGGGGCGGTGTTCGCCGAGATCGGCCCGCGCATGGCC
GAGTTGAGCGGTTCCCGGCTGGCCGCGCAGCAACAGATGGAAGGCCTCCTGGCGCCGCACCGGCCCAAGG
AGCCCGCGTGGTTCCTGGCCACCGTCGGCGTCTCGCCCGACCACCAGGGCAAGGGTCTGGGCAGCGCCGT
CGTGCTCCCCGGAGTGGAGGCGGCCGAGCGCGCCGGGGTGCCCGCCTTCCTGGAGACCTCCGCGCCCCGC
AACCTCCCCTTCTACGAGCGGCTCGGCTTCACCGTCACCGCCGACGTCGAGGTGCCCGAAGGACCGCGCA
CCTGGTGCATGACCCGCAAGCCCGGTGCCTGACGCCCGCCCCACGACCCGCAGCGCCCGACCGAAAGGAG
CGCACGACCCCATGCATCGATAAAATAAAAGATTTTATTTAGTCTCCAGAAAAAGGGGGGAATGAAAGAC
CCCACCTGTAGGTTTGGCAAGCTAGCTTAAGTAACGCCATTTTGCAAGGCATGGAAAAATACATAACTGA
GAATAGAGAAGTTCAGATCAAGGTCAGGAACAGATGGAACAGCTGAATATGGGCCAAACAGGATATCTGT
GGTAAGCAGTTCCTGCCCCGGCTCAGGGCCAAGAACAGATGGAACAGCTGAATATGGGCCAAACAGGATA
TCTGTGGTAAGCAGTTCCTGCCCCGGCTCAGGGCCAAGAACAGATGGTCCCCAGATGCGGTCCAGCCCTC
AGCAGTTTCTAGAGAACCATCAGATGTTTCCAGGGTGCCCCAAGGACCTGAAATGACCCTGTGCCTTATT
TGAACTAACCAATCAGTTCGCTTCTCGCTTCTGTTCGCGCGCTTCTGCTCCCCGAGCTCAATAAAAGAGC
CCACAACCCCTCACTCGGGGCGCCAGTCCTCCGATTGACTGAGTCGCCCGGGTACCCGTGTATCCAATAA
ACCCTCTTGCAGTTGCATCCGACTTGTGGTCTCGCTGTTCCTTGGGAGGGTCTCCTCTGAGTGATTGACT
ACCCGTCAGCGGGGGTCTTTCACATGCAGCATGTATCAAAATTAATTTGGTTTTTTTTCTTAAGTATTTA
CATTAAATGGCCATAGTTGCATTAATGAATCGGCCAACGCGCGGGGAGAGGCGGTTTGCGTATTGGGCGC
TCTTCCGCTTCCTCGCTCACTGACTCGCTGCGCTCGGTCGTTCGGCTGCGGCGAGCGGTATCAGCTCACT
CAAAGGCGGTAATACGGTTATCCACAGAATCAGGGGATAACGCAGGAAAGAACATGTGAGCAAAAGGCCA
GCAAAAGGCCAGGAACCGTAAAAAGGCCGCGTTGCTGGCGTTTTTCCATAGGCTCCGCCCCCCTGACGAG
CATCACAAAAATCGACGCTCAAGTCAGAGGTGGCGAAACCCGACAGGACTATAAAGATACCAGGCGTTTC
CCCCTGGAAGCTCCCTCGTGCGCTCTCCTGTTCCGACCCTGCCGCTTACCGGATACCTGTCCGCCTTTCT
CCCTTCGGGAAGCGTGGCGCTTTCTCATAGCTCACGCTGTAGGTATCTCAGTTCGGTGTAGGTCGTTCGC
TCCAAGCTGGGCTGTGTGCACGAACCCCCCGTTCAGCCCGACCGCTGCGCCTTATCCGGTAACTATCGTC
TTGAGTCCAACCCGGTAAGACACGACTTATCGCCACTGGCAGCAGCCACTGGTAACAGGATTAGCAGAGC
GAGGTATGTAGGCGGTGCTACAGAGTTCTTGAAGTGGTGGCCTAACTACGGCTACACTAGAAGAACAGTA
TTTGGTATCTGCGCTCTGCTGAAGCCAGTTACCTTCGGAAAAAGAGTTGGTAGCTCTTGATCCGGCAAAC
AAACCACCGCTGGTAGCGGTGGTTTTTTTGTTTGCAAGCAGCAGATTACGCGCAGAAAAAAAGGATCTCA
AGAAGATCCTTTGATCTTTTCTACGGGGTCTGACGCTCAGTGGAACGAAAACTCACGTTAAGGGATTTTG
GTCATGAGATTATCAAAAAGGATCTTCACCTAGATCCTTTTGCGGCCGCAAATCAATCTAAAGTATATAT
GAGTAAACTTGGTCTGACAGTTACCAATGCTTAATCAGTGAGGCACCTATCTCAGCGATCTGTCTATTTC
GTTCATCCATAGTTGCCTGACTCCCCGTCGTGTAGATAACTACGATACGGGAGGGCTTACCATCTGGCCC
CAGTGCTGCAATGATACCGCGAGACCCACGCTCACCGGCTCCAGATTTATCAGCAATAAACCAGCCAGCC
GGAAGGGCCGAGCGCAGAAGTGGTCCTGCAACTTTATCCGCCTCCATCCAGTCTATTAATTGTTGCCGGG
AAGCTAGAGTAAGTAGTTCGCCAGTTAATAGTTTGCGCAACGTTGTTGCCATTGCTACAGGCATCGTGGT
GTCACGCTCGTCGTTTGGTATGGCTTCATTCAGCTCCGGTTCCCAACGATCAAGGCGAGTTACATGATCC
CCCATGTTGTGCAAAAAAGCGGTTAGCTCCTTCGGTCCTCCGATCGTTGTCAGAAGTAAGTTGGCCGCAG
TGTTATCACTCATGGTTATGGCAGCACTGCATAATTCTCTTACTGTCATGCCATCCGTAAGATGCTTTTC
TGTGACTGGTGAGTACTCAACCAAGTCATTCTGAGAATAGTGTATGCGGCGACCGAGTTGCTCTTGCCCG
GCGTCAATACGGGATAATACCGCGCCACATAGCAGAACTTTAAAAGTGCTCATCATTGGAAAACGTTCTT
CGGGGCGAAAACTCTCAAGGATCTTACCGCTGTTGAGATCCAGTTCGATGTAACCCACTCGTGCACCCAA
CTGATCTTCAGCATCTTTTACTTTCACCAGCGTTTCTGGGTGAGCAAAAACAGGAAGGCAAAATGCCGCA
AAAAAGGGAATAAGGGCGACACGGAAATGTTGAATACTCATACTCTTCCTTTTTCAATATTATTGAAGCA
TTTATCAGGGTTATTGTCTCATGAGCGGATACATATTTGAATGTATTTAGAAAAATAAACAAATAGGGGT
TCCGCGCACATTTCCCCGAAAAGTGCCACCTGCAGCCTGAATATGGGCCAAACAGGATATCTGTGGTAAG
CAGTTCCTGCCCCGGCTCAGGGCCAAGAACAGATGGAACAGCTGAATATGGGCCAAACAGGATATCTGTG
GTAAGCAGTTCCTGCCCCGGCTCAGGGCCAAGAACAGATGGTCCCCAGATGCGGTCCAGCCCTCAGCAGT
TTCTAGAGAACCATCAGATGTTTCCAGGGTGCCCCAAGGACCTGAAATGACCCTGTGCCTTATTTGAACT
AACCAATCAGTTCGCTTCTCGCTTCTGTTCGCGCGCTTCTGCTCCCCGAGCTCAATAAAAGAGCCCACAA
CCCCTCACTCGGGGCGCCAGTCCTCCGATTGACTGAGTCGCCCGGGTACCCGTGTATCCAATAAACCCTC
TTGCAGTTGCATCCGACTTGTGGTCTCGCTGTTCCTTGGGAGGGTCTCCTCTGAGTGATTGACTACCCGT
CAGCGGGGGTCTTTCATTTGGGGGCTCGTCCGGGATCGGGAGACCCCTGCCCAGGGACCACCGACCCACC
ACCGGGAGGCAAGCTGGCCAGCAACTTATCTGTGTCTGTCCGATTGTCTAGTGTCTATGACTGATTTTAT
GCGCCTGCGTCGGTACTAGTTAGCTAACTAGCTCTGTATCTGGCGGACCCGTGGTGGAACTGACGAGTTC
TGAACACCCGGCCGCAACCCTGGGAGACGTCCCAGGGACTTTGGGGGCCGTTTTTGTGGCCCGACCTGAG
GAAGGGAGTCGATGTGGAATCCGACCCCGTCAGGATATGTGGTTCTGGTAGGAGACGAGAACCTAAAACA
GTTCCCGCCTCCGTCTGAATTTTTGCTTTCGGTTTGGAACCGAAGCCGCGCGTCTTGTCTGCTGCAGCGC
TGCAGCATCGTTCTGTGTTGTCTCTGTCTGACTGTGTTTCTGTATTTGTCTGAAAATTAG
