>Addgene plasmid #122296 | pBABE-RSLID1(WT) | depositor partial sequence | sequence record 233445 | Cloned sequence
GGATCCACCATGGAGGATTCGGCCTCGGCCTCGCTGTCTTCTGCAGCCGCTACTGGAACCTCCACCTCGA
CTCCAGCGGCCCCGACAGCACGGAAG
[717 nt withheld, positions 97-813]
AGCAATTGGGATGAAGCCACCAAAAGATCTTTGCTTAATAAGAAGAAAAAAGAGGCAAGGAGAAAACGAA
GAGAAAGAAATTTTGAAAAACAAAAGGAGAGGAAGAAGAAGAGGCAGCAGGCTAGGAAGACTGCATCAGT
TCTTAGTAAAGATGATGTGGCACCTGAAAGTGGTGATACTACAGTGAAGAAACCTGAATCAAAGAAGGAA
CAGACCCCAGAGCATGGGAAGAAAAAACGTGGCAGAGGAAAAGCCCAAGTTAAAGCAACAAATGAATCCG
AAGACGAAATCCCACAGCTGGTACCAATAGGAAAGAAGACTCCAGCTAATGAAAAAGTAGAGATTCAAAA
ACATGCCACAGGAAAGAAGTCTCCAGCAAAGAGTCCTAATCCCAGCACACCTCGTGGGAAGAAAAGAAAG
GCTTTGCCAGCATCTGAGACCCCAAAAGCTGCAGAGTCTGAGACCCCAGGGAAAAGCCCAGAGAAGAAGC
CAAAAATCAAAGAAGAGGCAGTGAAGGAAAAAAGTCCTTCGCTGGGGAAAAAAGATGCGAGACAGACTCC
AAAAAAGCCAGAGGCCAAGTTTTTCACCACTCCTAGTAAATCTGTGAGAAAAGCTTCCCACACCCCCAAA
AAATGGCCCAAAAAACCCAAAGTACCCCAGTCGACCTAAGAATTC
